Addgene plasmid #147716: pAc5.1B-lambdaN-HA-DmNot2-del458-482-dsRNAres_U
Purpose: Insect Expression of DmNot2-del458-482-dsRNAres
Depositing lab: Elisa Izaurralde. Depositing organization: Max Planck Institute for Developmental Biology. Publication: Structure and assembly of the NOT module of the human CCR4-NOT complex. Boland A, Chen Y, Raisch T, Jonas S, Kuzuoglu-Ozturk D, Wohlbold L, Weichenrieder O, Izaurralde E. Nat Struct Mol Biol. 2013 Nov;20(11):1289-97. doi: 10.1038/nsmb.2681. Epub 2013 Oct 13. PubMed 24121232.
Backbone
  Vector backbone: Unknown
  Vector type: Insect Expression
Growth in bacteria
  Bacterial resistance: Ampicillin, 100 μg/mL
  Growth temperature: 37°C
  Growth strain: DH5alpha
  Copy number: Low Copy
Gene/Insert
  Gene/Insert name: DmNot2-del458-482-dsRNAres (alt names: regena (rga); CG2138, CG2161)
  Species: D. melanogaster (fly)
  Entrez Gene: Rga (a.k.a. Dmel_CG2161, CG2138, CG2161, Dmel\CG2161, NOT2, Not2, RGA, l(3)03834, not2)
  Cloning method: Unknown
Terms and licenses: Academic/Nonprofit Terms; Industry Terms: Not Available to Industry
Depositor comments: ORF extracted from NCBI NM_169080.1. Plasmids from this collection were made available to the research community and donated after the lab closed. Please note that the sequence provided by the depositing laboratory may be theoretical/predicted or based on Sanger sequencing results. There may be discrepancies between sequencing results obtained by Addgene and the depositor sequence. If an Addgene verified sequence is not available, please contact before placing your order to request that our lab fully sequence the plasmid.
How to cite: pAc5.1B-lambdaN-HA-DmNot2-del458-482-dsRNAres_U was a gift from Elisa Izaurralde (Addgene plasmid # 147716 ; http://n2t.net/addgene:147716 ; RRID:Addgene_147716)
