[The description below was written by a language model from this plasmid's Addgene catalogue record and pLannotate feature annotations shown in this document.]
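Description:
pAc5.1B-lambdaN-HA-DmNot2-del458-482-dsRNAres_U is a 7.1 kb insect expression plasmid. The catalogue lists the backbone as unknown, although the name and the annotated parts point to a pAc5.1-type vector. It is maintained in E. coli through a ColE1/pUC-type origin and selected with ampicillin via the β-lactamase gene and its bla promoter. The catalogue records it as low copy even though the origin is annotated as a high-copy type. A fragment of a tetracycline resistance gene and a short piece of SV40 large T antigen are also detected, and these appear to be non-functional backbone remnants.

Expression is driven by the constitutive Drosophila actin 5C promoter, which is active in fly cell lines, and transcripts are terminated by an SV40 polyadenylation signal. The open reading frame begins with a short fragment of the bacteriophage lambda N protein, the peptide that binds boxB RNA hairpins. An HA epitope follows (annotated as a fragment of 3xHA, consistent with a single tag), and then the D. melanogaster Not2 coding sequence (Rga/regena), a subunit of the CCR4-NOT deadenylase complex. As named, this version lacks residues 458–482 and is dsRNA-resistant, implying changes that let the transcript escape RNAi directed against the endogenous gene. A V5 tag sequence lies downstream of the insert, but the record does not show whether it is translated in frame.

The lambdaN fusion suits tethering assays, in which the protein is recruited to a boxB-containing reporter mRNA to measure effects on its expression or stability. The dsRNA-resistant design suits complementation tests of the deletion mutant in cells depleted of endogenous Not2. The associated publication concerns the structure and assembly of the CCR4-NOT NOT module.
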