Features (pLannotate 1.2.2; 11 found; start..end, strand, type, name):
     56..2565    +  promoter       Ac5 promoter: Drosophila melanogaster actin 5C promoter
   2585..2650    +  CDS            N (fragment): REGN_LAMBD - Experimental evidence at protein level: Swiss-Prot protein existence level 1. Plays a role as a transcriptional antitermination factor that allows the virus to initiate its lytic phase. Activates expression of the delayed viral early genes by modifying host RNA polymerase (RNAP) into a form that is resistant to termination signals. This antitermination function requires the host NusA protein which serves to stabilize the interaction between antitermination protein N and host RNA polymerase. From Escherichia phage lambda (Bacteriophage lambda).
   2675..2701    +  CDS            3xHA (fragment): three tandem HA epitope tags
   2714..4393    +  CDS            Rga: RGA_DROME - Also known as Not2 From Drosophila melanogaster (Fruit fly).
   4419..4460    +  CDS            V5 tag: epitope tag from simian virus 5
   4560..4694    -  polyA_signal   SV40 poly(A) signal: SV40 polyadenylation signal
   4717..4801    -  CDS            large T antigen (fragment): large T antigen from SV40 (simian virus 40)
   4802..5249    +  CDS            TcR (fragment): tetracycline efflux protein; tet; confers resistance to tetracycline
   5295..5883    -  rep_origin     ori: high-copy-number ColE1/pMB1/pBR322/pUC origin of replication
   6054..6914    -  CDS            AmpR: β-lactamase; bla; confers resistance to ampicillin, carbenicillin, and related antibiotics
   6915..7019    -  promoter       AmpR promoter: bla
>Addgene plasmid #147716 | pAc5.1B-lambdaN-HA-DmNot2-del458-482-dsRNAres_U | addgene full sequence | sequence record 357408 | Addgene NGS Result
CTTCAAGAATTAATTCTATATTCTAAAAACACAAATGATACTTCTAAAAAAAAATCATGAATGGCATCAA
CTCTGAATCAAATCTTTGCAGATGCACCTACTTCTCATTTCCACTGTCACATCATTTTTCCAGATCTCGC
TGCCTGTTATGTGGCCCACAAACCAAGACACGTTTTATGGCCATTAAAGCTGGCTGATCGTCGCCAAACA
CCAAATACATAATGAATATGTACACATTCGAGAAAGAAGCGATCAAAGAAGCGTCTTCGGGCGGAGTAGG
AGAATGCGGAGGAGAAGGAGAACGAGCTGATCTAGTATCTCTCCACAATCCAATGCCAACTGACCAACTG
GCCATATTCGGAGCAATTTGAAGCCAATTTCCATCGCCTGGCGATCGCTCCATTCTTGGCTATATGTTTT
TCACCGTTACCCGGGGCCATTTTCAAAGACTCGTCGGCAAGATAAGATTGTGTCACTCGCTGTCTCTCTT
CATTTGTCGAAGAATGCTGAGGAATTTCGCGATGACGTCGGCGAGTATTTTGAAGAATGAGAATAATTTG
TATTTATACGAAAATCAGTTAGTGGAATTTTCTACAAAAACATGTTATCTATAGATAATTTTGTTGCAAA
ATATGTTGACTATGACAAAGATTGTATGTATATACCTTTAATGTATTCTCATTTTCTTATGTATTTATAA
TGGCAATGATGATACTGATGATATTTTAAGATGATGCCAGACCAAAAGGCTTGAATTTCTGCGTCTTTTG
CCGAACGCAGTGCATGTGCAATTGTTGTTTTTTGGAATATTCAATTTTCGGACTGTCCGCTTTGATTTCA
GTTTCTTGGCTTATTCAAAAAGCAAAGTAAAGCCAAAAAAGCGAGATGGCAATACCAAATGCGGCAAAAC
GGTAGTGGAAGGAAAGGGGTGCGGGGCAGCGGAAGGAAGGGTGGGGCGGGGCGTGGCGGGGTCTGTGGCT
GGGCGCGACGTCACCGACGTTGGAGCCACTCCTTTGACCATGTGTGCGTGTGTGTATTATTCGTGTCTCG
CCACTCGCCGGTTGTTTTTTTCTTTTTATGCTGCGCTCTCTCTAGCGCCATCTCGCTTACGCATGCTCAA
CGCACCGCATGTTGCCGTTTCCTTTTATGCGTCATTTTGGCTCGAAATAGGCAATTATTTAAACAAAGAT
TAGTCAACGAAAACGCTAAAATAAATAAGTCTACAATATGGTTACTTATTGCCATGTGTGTGCAGCCAAC
GATAGCAACAAAAGCAACAACACAGGTGGCTTTCCCTCTTTCACTTTTTGTTTGCAAGCCGCGTGCGAGC
AAGACGGCACGACCGGCAAACGCAATTACGCTGACAAAGAGCAGACGAAGTTTTGGCGAAAAACATCAAG
GCGCCTGATACGAATGCATTTGCAATAACAATTGCGATATTTAATATTGTTTATGAAGCTGTTTGACTTC
AAAACACACAAAAAAAAAAATAAAACAAATTATTTGAAAGAGAATTAGGAATCGGACGCTTATCGTTAGG
GTAACAACAAGAAATGCTTACTGAGTCACAGCCTCTGGAAAACTGCCGCAAGCCAGAGAGAGAGAGAAAA
AGAGGGAGAGCAGCTTAGACCGCATGTGCTTGTGTGTGAGGCGTCTCTCTCTTCGTCTCTGTTGCGCAAA
CGCATAGACTGCACTGAAAAAATCGATTACCTATTTTTTATGAATGAATATTTGCACTATTACTATTCAA
AACTATTAAGATAGCAATCACATTCAATAGCCAAATACTATACCACCTGAGCGATGCAACGAAATGATCA
ATTTGAGCAAAAATGCTGCATATTTAGGACGGCATCATTATAGAAATGCTTCTTGCTGTGTACTTTTCTC
TCGTCTGGCAGCTGTTTCGCCGTTATTGTTAAAACCGGCTTAAGTTAGGTGTGTTTTCTACGACTAGTGA
ATGCCCTACTAGAAGATGTGTGTTGCACAAAATGTCCCTGGAATAACCAATTTGAAGTGCAGATAGCAGT
AAACGTAAGCTAATATGAATATTATTTAACTGTAATGTTTTAATATCGCTGGACATTACTAATAAACCCA
CTATAAACACATGTACATATGTATGTTTTGGCATACAATGAGTAGTTGGGGAAAAAATGTGTAAAAGCAC
CGTGACCATCACAGCATAAAGATAACCAGCTGAAGTATCGAATATGAGTAACCCCCAAATTGAATCACAT
GCCGCAACTGATAGGACCCATGGAAGTACACTCTTCATGGCGATATACAAGACACACACAAGCACGAACA
CCCAGTTGCGGAGGAAATTCTCCGTAAATGAAAACCCAATCGGCGAACAATTCATACCCATATATGGTAA
AAGTTTTGAACGCGACTTGAGAGCGGAGAGCATTGCGGCTGATAAGGTTTTAGCGCTAAGCGGGCTTTAT
AAAACGGGCTGCGGGACCAGTTTTCATATCACTACCGTTTGAGTTCTTGTGCTGTGTGGATACTCCTCCC
GACACAAAGCCGCTCCATCAGCCAGCAGTCGTCTAATCCAGAGACCCCGGATCGGGGTACCAACATGGAC
GCACAAACACGACGACGTGAGCGTCGCGCTGAGAAACAAGCTCAATGGAAAGCTGCAAACGGTGGATCTC
CTCCACATATGGCTTACCCATACGATGTTCCAGATTACGCTCCTCCAAGCTTGATGGCGAATTTAAATTT
TCAACAACCCCCGAGAAGTATAGCGAACGCGGCGTTAGCTGGCCGGACAACAGGCGGATTCGGTGGTAGC
TCCCTGGCTGGCCATGTGACGCCCACGTCGGGCATGTTTCAAACCGACTTCGCCAACTCCTATCCAGGAA
CGGCGAACTACGGACAGGCGCCGCAGCAGCAGCAACAACAGCAGCAGCAGCCCCAACTGTCGCCGAACCG
GAATGCCCAGCTGTCGGTCGGCGGACCCGCCATCTCGAGCGGCAACCGCAACGCCAACCTCTTCGGCCAG
CGTCAGTTTGTGGAGCGGCGAGCCATGCAAGGATTGGGCAGTGGCCCCATGTCGAACATGGGCAACTTCA
TGCAGACGGGTCGCGGCGGCTACGGAACGGGCGGAGGCGGTGGCGGTCCTTTGAATAACTTCCACGTGTT
CGGCGGCGGCGGTGGTAGCGACACCTCCACGCCTGCCCTGCTCGATCCCACGGAGTTCCCCTCCTTGACC
AACGCTCGTGGACAAAATGATCAAACGTTGCCGCAGTCCAACCCCTTGCAACCCCCCGGATCCAAGCCGT
ACGGAAACTTTTTCACGTCATTCGGAATGGTCAAACAGCCCACCAGTGAACAGAGCGAATTTACCATGTC
AAATGAAGATTTTCCAGCCCTTCCCGGAACGCAGAATTCCGATGGAACGACCAATGCCGTCGGTTCCGTG
GCTGGCACGGGCGGAAGCGGCGGAGCTAGCACGGAAAATCATCTGGATGGAACCGAGAAACCCATGAACT
CCATCGTCGTGTCCGGCAGTGCCTCCGGATCCTCCGGAAGCAATGTGGGAGTCGTCGGAGGAAACGGACT
GGGAGCTGTCGGATCGGGAATTGGTGGACTGGCGGTCGGAGGAGGAGGCGGCGCGGGATCCAGTGGCGGA
GGCGGCGTGGGAGGAAACGCGGCTTCCGGAGTCGTGGGAGGTAGCCACGTTGGCTTGGTCGGATCGAATT
CCGGAATCGGAGGAGTGAATTCCGTTCCGAATTCCAACGCTATGATGGGAGTTGGAGGAGGATTGGGTTC
GGGCTCCGGATCCTCAGGTTCCGGCGCCGGAGGAGAACACTTGAATGACAACAGCTCCAATGACAAGCTC
GTTAAATCCGGAGTCCAGACATCCCCGGACGGTAAAGTGACGAATATTCCGGCCACGATGGTCAATAATC
AATTTGGAATGGTCGGATTGTTGACCTTTATCCGCGCGGCGGAGACCGACCCGAACTTGGTCACCTTGAG
CTTGGGTACGGATCTCACGGGTTTAGGCCTGAACCTGAACTCGCAGGAGAGCTTGCATACAACCTTCGCT
GGCCCCTTCGTAGCACAGCCCTGCCCGGTACTGAAAAAGCTGCAAGAAGACCTGCTCTTTTTCCTTTTTT
ACACGAACATCGGCGATATGATGCAATTGATGGCAGCTGCTGAATTGCATAGTCGCGAGTGGCGATACCA
CGTGGAGGAGAAAATATGGATAACTCGAATTCCTGGCATTGATCAATATGAAAAAAATGGTACAAAAGAG
CGCGGCACCTTCTACTACTTTGATGCGCAAAGTTGGAAACGTTTGTCCAAGGTTTTCCAAATAGATCCCG
AGAAATTAGATAAATGTCCCAATATAAGTGCGTTTATGAATGGACAGTCTGTATAATCTAGAGGGCCCGC
GGTTCGAAGGTAAGCCTATCCCTAACCCTCTCCTCGGTCTCGATTCTACGCGTACCGGTCATCATCACCA
TCACCATTGAGTTTAAACCCGCTGATCAGCCTCGACTGTGCCTTCTAAGGCCTGAGCTCGCTGATCAGCC
TCGATCGAGGATCCAGACATGATAAGATACATTGATGAGTTTGGACAAACCACAACTAGAATGCAGTGAA
AAAAATGCTTTATTTGTGAAATTTGTGATGCTATTGCTTTATTTGTAACCATTATAAGCTGCAATAAACA
AGTTAACAACAACAATTGCATTCATTTTATGTTTCAGGTTCAGGGGGAGGTGTGGGAGGTTTTTTAAAGC
AAGTAAAACCTCTACAAATGTGGTATGGCTGATTATGATCAGTCGACCGATGCCCTTGAGAGCCTTCAAC
CCAGTCAGCTCCTTCCGGTGGGCGCGGGGCATGACTATCGTCGCCGCACTTATGACTGTCTTCTTTATCA
TGCAACTCGTAGGACAGGTGCCGGCAGCGCTCTGGGTCATTTTCGGCGAGGACCGCTTTCGCTGGAGCGC
GACGATGATCGGCCTGTCGCTTGCGGTATTCGGAATCTTGCACGCCCTCGCTCAAGCCTTCGTCACTGGT
CCCGCCACCAAACGTTTCGGCGAGAAGCAGGCCATTATCGCCGGCATGGCGGCCGACGCGCTGGGCTACG
TCTTGCTGGCGTTCGCGACGCGAGGCTGGATGGCCTTCCCCATTATGATTCTTCTCGCTTCCGGCGGCAT
CGGGATGCCCGCGTTGCAGGCCATGCTGTCCAGGCAGGTAGATGACGACCATCAGGGACAGCTTCAAGGC
CAGCAAAAGGCCAGGAACCGTAAAAAGGCCGCGTTGCTGGCGTTTTTCCATAGGCTCCGCCCCCCTGACG
AGCATCACAAAAATCGACGCTCAAGTCAGAGGTGGCGAAACCCGACAGGACTATAAAGATACCAGGCGTT
TCCCCCTGGAAGCTCCCTCGTGCGCTCTCCTGTTCCGACCCTGCCGCTTACCGGATACCTGTCCGCCTTT
CTCCCTTCGGGAAGCGTGGCGCTTTCTCATAGCTCACGCTGTAGGTATCTCAGTTCGGTGTAGGTCGTTC
GCTCCAAGCTGGGCTGTGTGCACGAACCCCCCGTTCAGCCCGACCGCTGCGCCTTATCCGGTAACTATCG
TCTTGAGTCCAACCCGGTAAGACACGACTTATCGCCACTGGCAGCAGCCACTGGTAACAGGATTAGCAGA
GCGAGGTATGTAGGCGGTGCTACAGAGTTCTTGAAGTGGTGGCCTAACTACGGCTACACTAGAAGGACAG
TATTTGGTATCTGCGCTCTGCTGAAGCCAGTTACCTTCGGAAAAAGAGTTGGTAGCTCTTGATCCGGCAA
ACAAACCACCGCTGGTAGCGGTGGTTTTTTTGTTTGCAAGCAGCAGATTACGCGCAGAAAAAAAGGATCT
CAAGAAGATCCTTTGATCTTTTCTACGGGGTCTGACGCTCAGTGGAACGAAAACTCACGTTAAGGGATTT
TGGTCATGAGATTATCAAAAAGGATCTTCACCTAGATCCTTTTAAATTAAAAATGAAGTTTTAAATCAAT
CTAAAGTATATATGAGTAAACTTGGTCTGACAGTTACCAATGCTTAATCAGTGAGGCACCTATCTCAGCG
ATCTGTCTATTTCGTTCATCCATAGTTGCCTGACTCCCCGTCGTGTAGATAACTACGATACGGGAGGGCT
TACCATCTGGCCCCAGTGCTGCAATGATACCGCGAGACCCACGCTCACCGGCTCCAGATTTATCAGCAAT
AAACCAGCCAGCCGGAAGGGCCGAGCGCAGAAGTGGTCCTGCAACTTTATCCGCCTCCATCCAGTCTATT
AATTGTTGCCGGGAAGCTAGAGTAAGTAGTTCGCCAGTTAATAGTTTGCGCAACGTTGTTGCCATTGCTG
CAGGCATCGTGGTGTCACGCTCGTCGTTTGGTATGGCTTCATTCAGCTCCGGTTCCCAACGATCAAGGCG
AGTTACATGATCCCCCATGTTGTGCAAAAAAGCGGTTAGCTCCTTCGGTCCTCCGATCGTTGTCAGAAGT
AAGTTGGCCGCAGTGTTATCACTCATGGTTATGGCAGCACTGCATAATTCTCTTACTGTCATGCCATCCG
TAAGATGCTTTTCTGTGACTGGTGAGTACTCAACCAAGTCATTCTGAGAATAGTGTATGCGGCGACCGAG
TTGCTCTTGCCCGGCGTCAACACGGGATAATACCGCGCCACATAGCAGAACTTTAAAAGTGCTCATCATT
GGAAAACGTTCTTCGGGGCGAAAACTCTCAAGGATCTTACCGCTGTTGAGATCCAGTTCGATGTAACCCA
CTCGTGCACCCAACTGATCTTCAGCATCTTTTACTTTCACCAGCGTTTCTGGGTGAGCAAAAACAGGAAG
GCAAAATGCCGCAAAAAAGGGAATAAGGGCGACACGGAAATGTTGAATACTCATACTCTTCCTTTTTCAA
TATTATTGAAGCATTTATCAGGGTTATTGTCTCATGAGCGGATACATATTTGAATGTATTTAGAAAAATA
AACAAATAGGGGTTCCGCGCACATTTCCCCGAAAAGTGCCACCTGACGTCTAAGAAACCATTATTATCAT
GACATTAACCTATAAAAATAGGCGTATCACGAGGCCCTTTCGT
